>Addgene plasmid #23695 | pDONR223-TESK2 | depositor partial sequence | sequence record 11176 | Author sequence
ATGGATCGGAGCAAACGGAATTCAATTGCAGGATTTCCTCCACGTGTGGAGCGTCTTGAAGAGTTTGAAG
GAGGTGGTGGAGGAGAAGGAAATGTGAGCCAGGTGGGAAGAGTTTGGCCATCTTCGTATCGAGCTCTTAT
AAGTGCCTTTTCCAGACTGACGCGTTTGGATGATTTCACCTGTGAAAAAATAGGGTCTGGCTTCTTTTCT
GAAGTGTTCAAGGTACGACACCGAGCTTCTGGTCAGGTGATGGCTCTTAAGATGAACACATTGAGCAGTA
ACCGGGCAAACATGCTGAAAGAAGTACAGCTCATGAATAGACTCTCCCATCCCAACATCCTTAGGTTCAT
GGGTGTATGTGTTCATCAAGGACAATTGCATGCACTTACAGAGTATATCAACTCCGGGAACCTGGAACAG
TTGCTAGACAGTAACCTGCATTTGCCTTGGACTGTGAGGGTAAAACTGGCCTATGACATAGCAGTGGGCC
TCAGCTACCTTCACTTCAAAGGCATTTTTCATCGGGACCTCACATCTAAGAACTGCCTGATAAAGAGGGA
TGAGAATGGTTACTCTGCAGTGGTAGCTGACTTTGGCCTGGCTGAGAAGATCCCCGATGTCAGCATGGGG
AGTGAGAAGCTGGCCGTGGTGGGTTCCCCATTCTGGATGGCACCTGAGGTTCTCCGAGATGAGCCCTATA
ATGAAAAGGCAGATGTGTTCTCTTATGGTATCATCCTCTGCGAGATCATCGCCCGCATCCAGGCCGATCC
GGACTATCTTCCCCGCACAGAGATGGATCCCAAACTGCGCCCATCTTTTGTGGAGATTGGGAAGACCCTG
GAGGAAATTCTGAGCCGCCTACAGGAAGAAGAGCAGGAGAGGGATAGGAAGCTGCAGCCCACAGCCAGGG
GACTCTTGGAGAAAGCACCTGGGGTGAAGCGACTAAGCTCACTGGATGACAAGATCCCCCACAAGTCACC
ATGCCCAAGACGTACCATCTGGCTGTCTCGAAGCCAGTCAGATATCTTTTCCCGTAAGCCCCCACGTACA
GTGAGTGTCTTGGACCCATACTACCGGCCACGAGATGGTGCTGCCCGCACCCCCAAAGTCAACCCTTTTA
GTGCTCGCCAGGACCTCATGGGGGGCAAGATCAAGTTTTTTGACCTGCCCAGCAAGTCTGTCATCTCTCT
GGTATTTGACCTGGATGCACCAGGGCCCGGAACTATGCCCCTGGCTGACTGGCAGGAGCCCCTGGCCCCA
CCTATTCGCCGGTGGTGTTCCTTGCCTGGTTCGCCTGAGTTCTTGCATCAAGAGGCTTGTCCATTTGTGG
GCCGGGAAGAATCGCTATCTGATGGGCCCCCACCACGCCTAAGTAGTCTCAAGTACAGAGTTAAAGAGAT
CCCACCATTCCGGGCATCTGCCCTACCAGCTGCTCAAGCCCATGAGGCTATGGACTGCTCCATTCTCCAG
GAAGAAAATGGTTTTGGGTCCAGGCCCCAGGGGACCAGTCCATGCCCTGCGGGTGCTTCTGAGGAGATGG
AGGTAGAAGAAAGGCCAGCAGGCTCAACTCCAGCCACCTTCTCCACCTCAGGCATAGGCCTGCAAACCCA
GGGAAAGCAGGATGGGTGA
