>Addgene plasmid #23695 | pDONR223-TESK2 | addgene partial sequence | sequence record 29513 | 23695 with M13pUC-fwd
TAATGATTTTATTTTGACTGATAGTGACCTGTTCGTTGCAACAAATTGATGAGCAATGCTTTTTTATAAT
GCCAACTTTGTACAAAAAAGTTGGCATGGATCGGAGCAAACGGAATTCAATTGCAGGATTTCCTCCACGT
GTGGAGCGTCTTGAAGAGTTTGAAGGAGGTGGTGGAGGAGAAGGAAATGTGAGCCAGGTGGGAAGAGTTT
GGCCATCTTCGTATCGAGCTCTTATAAGTGCCTTTTCCAGACTGACGCGTTTGGATGATTTCACCTGTGA
AAAAATAGGGTCTGGCTTCTTTTCTGAAGTGTTCAAGGTACGACACCGAGCTTCTGGTCAGGTGATGGCT
CTTAAGATGAACACATTGAGCAGTAACCGGGCAAACATGCTGAAAGAAGTACAGCTCATGAATAGACTCT
CCCATCCCAACATCCTTAGGTTCATGGGTGTATGTGTTCATCAAGGACAATTGCATGCACTTACAGAGTA
TATCAACTCCGGGAACCTGGAACAGTTGCTAGACAGTAACCTGCATTTGCCTTGGACTGTGAGGGTAAAA
CTGGCCTATGACATAGCAGTGGGCCTCAGCTACCTTCACTTCAAAGGCATTTTTCATCGGGACCTCACAT
CTAAGAACTGCCTGATAAAGAGGGATG
