[The description below was written by a language model from this plasmid's Addgene catalogue record.]
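Description:
pDONR223-TESK2 is a Gateway entry-type clone built in the pDONR223 donor vector backbone (Invitrogen; about 5 kb without insert). It carries the human TESK2 open reading frame, which encodes testis-specific kinase 2, as an insert of roughly 1.6 kb. The plasmid is maintained in standard E. coli cloning strains at high copy number and is selected with spectinomycin. No feature table accompanies the record, so the origin of replication and the exact recombination sites flanking the ORF are not listed. Because the insert was introduced by Gateway cloning into a donor vector, it would be expected to sit between attL-type sites that allow LR recombination into destination vectors. M13 forward and reverse primer sites on either side of the insert are used for sequence verification.

The ORF lacks a stop codon. This "open" configuration lets the coding sequence be moved by recombination into a destination vector that supplies a C-terminal epitope tag of choice along with the stop codon. The record names no promoter, and the depositor notes that the plasmid should not be used directly for transfection. It is a shuttle and storage clone rather than an expression construct. The depositors point to a companion set of four lentiviral destination vectors (the pLX301–pLX304 series), obtained separately, for expressing the ORF in mammalian cells. The clone belongs to a kinase ORF collection, and the associated publication concerns resistance to RAF inhibition through reactivation of the MAP kinase pathway. Distribution is limited to academic and nonprofit users.
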