Addgene plasmid #23695: pDONR223-TESK2
Depositing lab: William Hahn & David Root. Depositing organization: Dana-Farber Cancer Institute. Publication: COT drives resistance to RAF inhibition through MAP kinase pathway reactivation. Johannessen CM, Boehm JS, Kim SY, Thomas SR, Wardwell L, Johnson LA, Emery CM, Stransky N, Cogdill AP, Barretina J, Caponigro G, Hieronymus H, Murray RR, Salehi-Ashtiani K, Hill DE, Vidal M, Zhao JJ, Yang X, Alkan O, Kim S, Harris JL, Wilson CJ, Myer VE, Finan PM, Root DE, Roberts TM, Golub T, Flaherty KT, Dummer R, Weber BL, Sellers WR, Schlegel R, Wargo JA, Hahn WC, Garraway LA. Nature. 2010 Dec 16;468(7326):968-72. doi: 10.1038/nature09627 PubMed 21107320.
Backbone
  Vector backbone: pDONR223
  Backbone manufacturer: Invitrogen
  Backbone size w/o insert (bp): 5005
  Vector type: Gateway Donor vector
Growth in bacteria
  Bacterial resistance: Spectinomycin, 50 μg/mL
  Growth temperature: 37°C
  Growth strain: DH5alpha
  Copy number: High Copy
Gene/Insert
  Gene/Insert name: TESK2 (alt name: testis-specific kinase 2)
  Species: H. sapiens (human)
  Insert size (bp): 1629
  Entrez Gene: TESK2
  Cloning method: Gateway Cloning
  Sequencing primers: 5′ M13pUC-fwd; 3′ M13rev
Terms and licenses: Academic/Nonprofit Terms; Industry Terms: Not Available to Industry
Depositor comments: The ORF has no Stop codon. This design enables easy recombination into a destination vector to add an epitope tag of choice and Stop codon to the ORF. Do NOT use this plasmid directly for transfections. A set of 4 custom lentiviral vectors is available ( pLX301 (http://www.addgene.org/25895/) , pLX302 (http://www.addgene.org/25896/) , pLX303 (http://www.addgene.org/25897/) , pLX304 (http://www.addgene.org/25890/) ) to be used to express these ORFs in mammalian cells. These plasmids are not included in the kit and must be ordered separately.
How to cite: pDONR223-TESK2 was a gift from William Hahn & David Root (Addgene plasmid # 23695 ; http://n2t.net/addgene:23695 ; RRID:Addgene_23695)
